Addgene plasmid #168487: pCDNA3_PKA-CαN (K8,9E)-mVenus
Purpose: Mammalian expression of the E12,14A mutant of the N-terminal 47 residues of mouse PKA catalytic subunit α C-terminally tagged by monomeric Venus.
Depositing lab: Haining Zhong. Depositing organization: Oregon Health & Science University. Publication: Myristoylation alone is sufficient for PKA catalytic subunits to associate with the plasma membrane to regulate neuronal functions. Xiong WH, Qin M, Zhong H. Proc Natl Acad Sci U S A. 2021 Apr 13;118(15). pii: 2021658118. doi: 10.1073/pnas.2021658118. PubMed 33876760.
Backbone
  Vector backbone: pcDNA3
  Backbone size w/o insert (bp): 5400
  Vector type: Mammalian Expression
Growth in bacteria
  Bacterial resistance: Ampicillin, 100 μg/mL
  Growth temperature: 37°C
  Growth strain: DH5alpha
  Copy number: High Copy
Gene/Insert
  Gene/Insert name: the E12,14A mutant of the N-terminal 47 residues of mouse PKA catalytic subunit α C-terminally tagged by monomeric Venus
Resource information
  A portion of this plasmid was derived from a plasmid made by: G. Stan McKnight, University of Washington
Terms and licenses: Academic/Nonprofit Terms; Industry Terms: Not Available to Industry
How to cite: pCDNA3_PKA-CαN (K8,9E)-mVenus was a gift from Haining Zhong (Addgene plasmid # 168487 ; http://n2t.net/addgene:168487 ; RRID:Addgene_168487)
