[The description below was written by a language model from this plasmid's Addgene catalogue record and pLannotate feature annotations shown in this document.]
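Description:
pCDNA3_PKA-CαN (K8,9E)-mVenus is a mammalian expression plasmid built on the pcDNA3 backbone, with a sequenced length of about 6.3 kb. It is propagated in E. coli through a high-copy ColE1/pUC-type origin and selected with ampicillin via the β-lactamase gene. An f1 origin is also present. For selection in mammalian cells, the backbone carries a neomycin/kanamycin phosphotransferase gene driven by the SV40 enhancer/early promoter and terminated by an SV40 poly(A) signal, which allows G418 selection of stable transfectants. The short HIV-1 LTR, ble, lacI and bom fragments in the annotation are probably backbone remnants or automated partial matches, not functional parts.

The payload is a fusion protein expressed from the CMV immediate-early enhancer and promoter and terminated by the bovine growth hormone poly(A) signal. T7 and SP6 promoters flank the insert. The coding region begins with a fragment of mouse Prkaca whose length matches the N-terminal 47 residues of the PKA catalytic subunit α. A short linker follows, and then monomeric Venus (A206K YFP) as a C-terminal tag.

The record is inconsistent about the mutation. The plasmid name indicates K8,9E, whereas the purpose and insert fields describe an E12,14A mutant, and the feature table does not resolve which substitutions are present, so the sequence should be checked.

Going by the title of the associated publication, the construct belongs to work on how the PKA catalytic subunit associates with the plasma membrane through myristoylation. It is likely used to image the localisation of this mutated N-terminal fragment in transfected cells, though the record does not state this directly.
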