Features (pLannotate 1.2.2; 22 found; start..end, strand, type, name):
     28..80      -  misc_feature   bom (fragment): basis of mobility region from pBR322
    235..614     +  enhancer       CMV enhancer: human cytomegalovirus immediate early enhancer
    615..818     +  promoter       CMV promoter: human cytomegalovirus (CMV) immediate early promoter
    814..847     +  LTR            5' LTR (truncated) (fragment): truncated 5' long terminal repeat (LTR) from HIV-1
    863..881     +  promoter       T7 promoter: promoter for bacteriophage T7 RNA polymerase
    907..1047    +  CDS            Prkaca (fragment): KAPCA_MOUSE - Also known as Pkaca. Experimental evidence at protein level: Swiss-Prot protein existence level 1. [Isoform 2]: Phosphorylates and activates ABL1 in sperm flagellum to promote spermatozoa capacitation. From Mus musculus (Mouse).
   1082..1797    +  CDS            mVenus (fragment): Venus YFP with monomerizing A206K mutation (Nagai et al., 2002; Kremers et al., 2006) mammalian codon-optimized
   1834..1852    -  promoter       SP6 promoter: promoter for bacteriophage SP6 RNA polymerase
   1878..2102    +  polyA_signal   bGH poly(A) signal: bovine growth hormone polyadenylation signal
   2106..2127    +  promoter       SV40 promoter (fragment): SV40 enhancer and early promoter
   2148..2576    +  rep_origin     f1 ori (sequence partly withheld): f1 bacteriophage origin of replication; arrow indicates direction of (+) strand synthesis
   2590..2919    +  promoter       SV40 promoter: SV40 enhancer and early promoter
   2986..3777    +  CDS            neo: KKA2_KLEPN - Also known as kan, nptII. Experimental evidence at protein level: Swiss-Prot protein existence level 1. Resistance to kanamycin, neomycin, paromomycin, ribostamycin, butirosin and gentamicin B. From Klebsiella pneumoniae.
   3801..3959    +  CDS            ble (fragment): BLE_KLEPN - Experimental evidence at protein level: Swiss-Prot protein existence level 1. Binding protein with a strong affinity to the bleomycin family of antibiotics. Binds to CL990; an antimitotic-antibiotic compound. From Klebsiella pneumoniae.
   3954..4075    +  polyA_signal   SV40 poly(A) signal: SV40 polyadenylation signal
   4148..4164    -  protein_bind   lac operator: The lac repressor binds to the lac operator to inhibit transcription in E. coli. This inhibition can be relieved by adding lactose or isopropyl-β-D-thiogalactopyranoside (IPTG). lac repressor encoded by lacI
   4172..4202    -  promoter       lac promoter: promoter for the E. coli lac operon
   4217..4238    -  protein_bind   CAP binding site: CAP binding activates transcription in the presence of cAMP. E. coli catabolite activator protein
   4251..4343    -  CDS            lacI (fragment): lac repressor; lacI; The lac repressor binds to the lac operator to inhibit transcription in E. coli. This inhibition can be relieved by adding lactose or isopropyl-β-D-thiogalactopyranoside (IPTG).
   4526..5114    -  rep_origin     ori: high-copy-number ColE1/pMB1/pBR322/pUC origin of replication
   5285..6145    -  CDS            AmpR: β-lactamase; bla; confers resistance to ampicillin, carbenicillin, and related antibiotics
   6146..6250    -  promoter       AmpR promoter: bla
>Addgene plasmid #168487 | pCDNA3_PKA-CαN (K8,9E)-mVenus | addgene full sequence | sequence record 332540 | Addgene NGS Result
GACGGATCGGGAGATCTCCCGATCCCCTATGGTGCACTCTCAGTACAATCTGCTCTGATGCCGCATAGTT
AAGCCAGTATCTGCTCCCTGCTTGTGTGTTGGAGGTCGCTGAGTAGTGCGCGAGCAAAATTTAAGCTACA
ACAAGGCAAGGCTTGACCGACAATTGCATGAAGAATCTGCTTAGGGTTAGGCGTTTTGCGCTGCTTCGCG
ATGTACGGGCCAGATATACGCGTTGACATTGATTATTGACTAGTTATTAATAGTAATCAATTACGGGGTC
ATTAGTTCATAGCCCATATATGGAGTTCCGCGTTACATAACTTACGGTAAATGGCCCGCCTGGCTGACCG
CCCAACGACCCCCGCCCATTGACGTCAATAATGACGTATGTTCCCATAGTAACGCCAATAGGGACTTTCC
ATTGACGTCAATGGGTGGAGTATTTACGGTAAACTGCCCACTTGGCAGTACATCAAGTGTATCATATGCC
AAGTACGCCCCCTATTGACGTCAATGACGGTAAATGGCCCGCCTGGCATTATGCCCAGTACATGACCTTA
TGGGACTTTCCTACTTGGCAGTACATCTACGTATTAGTCATCGCTATTACCATGGTGATGCGGTTTTGGC
AGTACATCAATGGGCGTGGATAGCGGTTTGACTCACGGGGATTTCCAAGTCTCCACCCCATTGACGTCAA
TGGGAGTTTGTTTTGGCACCAAAATCAACGGGACTTTCCAAAATGTCGTAACAACTCCGCCCCATTGACG
CAAATGGGCGGTAGGCGTGTACGGTGGGAGGTCTATATAAGCAGAGCTCTCTGGCTAACTAGAGAACCCA
CTGCTTACTGGCTTATCGAAATTAATACGACTCACTATAGGGAGACCCAAGCTTGCGGCCGCTACCATGG
GCAACGCCGCCGCCGCCGAGGAAGGCAGCGAGCAGGAGAGCGTGAAAGAGTTCCTAGCCAAAGCCAAGGA
AGATTTCCTGAAAAAATGGGAGACCCCTTCTCAGAATACAGCCCAGTTGGATCAGTTTGATAGAATCATC
GATTATGATGTTCCTGATTATGCAAGCTTAATGAGCAAGGGCGAGGAGCTGTTCACCGGGGTGGTGCCCA
TCCTGGTCGAGCTGGACGGCGACGTAAACGGCCACAAGTTCAGCGTGTCCGGCGAGGGCGAGGGCGATGC
CACCTACGGCAAGCTGACCCTGAAGCTGATCTGCACCACCGGCAAGCTGCCCGTGCCCTGGCCCACCCTC
GTGACCACCCTGGGCTACGGCCTGCAGTGCTTCGCCCGCTACCCCGACCACATGAAGCAGCACGACTTCT
TCAAGTCCGCCATGCCCGAAGGCTACGTCCAGGAGCGCACCATCTTCTTCAAGGACGACGGCAACTACAA
GACCCGCGCCGAGGTGAAGTTCGAGGGCGACACCCTGGTGAACCGCATCGAGCTGAAGGGCATCGACTTC
AAGGAGGACGGCAACATCCTGGGGCACAAGCTGGAGTACAACTACAACAGCCACAACGTCTATATCACCG
CCGACAAGCAGAAGAACGGCATCAAGGCCAACTTCAAGATCCGCCACAACATCGAGGACGGCGGCGTGCA
GCTCGCCGACCACTACCAGCAGAACACCCCCATCGGCGACGGCCCCGTGCTGCTGCCCGACAACCACTAC
CTGAGCTACCAGTCCAAGCTGAGCAAAGACCCCAACGAGAAGCGCGATCACATGGTCCTGCTGGAGTTCG
TGACCGCCGCCGGGATCACTCTCGGCATGGACGAGCTGTACAAGTAAGAATTCAAGGCCTCTCGAGCCTC
TAGAGGGCCCTATTCTATAGTGTCACCTAAATGCTAGAGCTCGCTGATCAGCCTCGACTGTGCCTTCTAG
TTGCCAGCCATCTGTTGTTTGCCCCTCCCCCGTGCCTTCCTTGACCCTGGAAGGTGCCACTCCCACTGTC
CTTTCCTAATAAAATGAGGAAATTGCATCGCATTGTCTGAGTAGGTGTCATTCTATTCTGGGGGGTGGGG
TGGGGCAGGACAGCAAGGGGGAGGATTGGGAAGACAATAGCAGGCATGCTGGGGATGCGGTGGGCTCTAT
GGCTTCTGAGGCGGAAAGAACCAGCTGGGGCTCTAGGGGGTATCCCC
[124 nt withheld, positions 2148-2271]
C
[91 nt withheld, positions 2273-2363]
A
[49 nt withheld, positions 2365-2413]
CCTTTGACGTTGGAGTCCACGTTCTTT
[37 nt withheld, positions 2441-2477]
ACCCTATCTCGGTCTATTCTTTTGATTTATAAGGGATTTTGCCGATTTCGGCCTATTGGTTAAAAAATGA
GCTGATTTAACAAAAATTTAACGCGAATTAATTCTGTGGAATGTGTGTCAGTTAGGGTGTGGAAAGTCCC
CAGGCTCCCCAGCAGGCAGAAGTATGCAAAGCATGCATCTCAATTAGTCAGCAACCAGGTGTGGAAAGTC
CCCAGGCTCCCCAGCAGGCAGAAGTATGCAAAGCATGCATCTCAATTAGTCAGCAACCATAGTCCCGCCC
CTAACTCCGCCCATCCCGCCCCTAACTCCGCCCAGTTCCGCCCATTCTCCGCCCCATGGCTGACTAATTT
TTTTTATTTATGCAGAGGCCGAGGCCGCCTCTGCCTCTGAGCTATTCCAGAAGTAGTGAGGAGGCTTTTT
TGGAGGCCTAGGCTTTTGCAAAAAGCTCCCGGGAGCTTGTATATCCATTTTCGGATCTGATCAAGAGACA
GGATGAGGATCGTTTCGCATGATTGAACAAGATGGATTGCACGCAGGTTCTCCGGCCGCTTGGGTGGAGA
GGCTATTCGGCTATGACTGGGCACAACAGACAATCGGCTGCTCTGATGCCGCCGTGTTCCGGCTGTCAGC
GCAGGGGCGCCCGGTTCTTTTTGTCAAGACCGACCTGTCCGGTGCCCTGAATGAACTGCAGGACGAGGCA
GCGCGGCTATCGTGGCTGGCCACGACGGGCGTTCCTTGCGCAGCTGTGCTCGACGTTGTCACTGAAGCGG
GAAGGGACTGGCTGCTATTGGGCGAAGTGCCGGGGCAGGATCTCCTGTCATCTCACCTTGCTCCTGCCGA
GAAAGTATCCATCATGGCTGATGCAATGCGGCGGCTGCATACGCTTGATCCGGCTACCTGCCCATTCGAC
CACCAAGCGAAACATCGCATCGAGCGAGCACGTACTCGGATGGAAGCCGGTCTTGTCGATCAGGATGATC
TGGACGAAGAGCATCAGGGGCTCGCGCCAGCCGAACTGTTCGCCAGGCTCAAGGCGCGCATGCCCGACGG
CGAGGATCTCGTCGTGACCCATGGCGATGCCTGCTTGCCGAATATCATGGTGGAAAATGGCCGCTTTTCT
GGATTCATCGACTGTGGCCGGCTGGGTGTGGCGGACCGCTATCAGGACATAGCGTTGGCTACCCGTGATA
TTGCTGAAGAGCTTGGCGGCGAATGGGCTGACCGCTTCCTCGTGCTTTACGGTATCGCCGCTCCCGATTC
GCAGCGCATCGCCTTCTATCGCCTTCTTGACGAGTTCTTCTGAGCGGGACTCTGGGGTTCGAAATGACCG
ACCAAGCGACGCCCAACCTGCCATCACGAGATTTCGATTCCACCGCCGCCTTCTATGAAAGGTTGGGCTT
CGGAATCGTTTTCCGGGACGCCGGCTGGATGATCCTCCAGCGCGGGGATCTCATGCTGGAGTTCTTCGCC
CACCCCAACTTGTTTATTGCAGCTTATAATGGTTACAAATAAAGCAATAGCATCACAAATTTCACAAATA
AAGCATTTTTTTCACTGCATTCTAGTTGTGGTTTGTCCAAACTCATCAATGTATCTTATCATGTCTGTAT
ACCGTCGACCTCTAGCTAGAGCTTGGCGTAATCATGGTCATAGCTGTTTCCTGTGTGAAATTGTTATCCG
CTCACAATTCCACACAACATACGAGCCGGAAGCATAAAGTGTAAAGCCTGGGGTGCCTAATGAGTGAGCT
AACTCACATTAATTGCGTTGCGCTCACTGCCCGCTTTCCAGTCGGGAAACCTGTCGTGCCAGCTGCATTA
ATGAATCGGCCAACGCGCGGGGAGAGGCGGTTTGCGTATTGGGCGCTCTTCCGCTTCCTCGCTCACTGAC
TCGCTGCGCTCGGTCGTTCGGCTGCGGCGAGCGGTATCAGCTCACTCAAAGGCGGTAATACGGTTATCCA
CAGAATCAGGGGATAACGCAGGAAAGAACATGTGAGCAAAAGGCCAGCAAAAGGCCAGGAACCGTAAAAA
GGCCGCGTTGCTGGCGTTTTTCCATAGGCTCCGCCCCCCTGACGAGCATCACAAAAATCGACGCTCAAGT
CAGAGGTGGCGAAACCCGACAGGACTATAAAGATACCAGGCGTTTCCCCCTGGAAGCTCCCTCGTGCGCT
CTCCTGTTCCGACCCTGCCGCTTACCGGATACCTGTCCGCCTTTCTCCCTTCGGGAAGCGTGGCGCTTTC
TCATAGCTCACGCTGTAGGTATCTCAGTTCGGTGTAGGTCGTTCGCTCCAAGCTGGGCTGTGTGCACGAA
CCCCCCGTTCAGCCCGACCGCTGCGCCTTATCCGGTAACTATCGTCTTGAGTCCAACCCGGTAAGACACG
ACTTATCGCCACTGGCAGCAGCCACTGGTAACAGGATTAGCAGAGCGAGGTATGTAGGCGGTGCTACAGA
GTTCTTGAAGTGGTGGCCTAACTACGGCTACACTAGAAGAACAGTATTTGGTATCTGCGCTCTGCTGAAG
CCAGTTACCTTCGGAAAAAGAGTTGGTAGCTCTTGATCCGGCAAACAAACCACCGCTGGTAGCGGTGGTT
TTTTTGTTTGCAAGCAGCAGATTACGCGCAGAAAAAAAGGATCTCAAGAAGATCCTTTGATCTTTTCTAC
GGGGTCTGACGCTCAGTGGAACGAAAACTCACGTTAAGGGATTTTGGTCATGAGATTATCAAAAAGGATC
TTCACCTAGATCCTTTTAAATTAAAAATGAAGTTTTAAATCAATCTAAAGTATATATGAGTAAACTTGGT
CTGACAGTTACCAATGCTTAATCAGTGAGGCACCTATCTCAGCGATCTGTCTATTTCGTTCATCCATAGT
TGCCTGACTCCCCGTCGTGTAGATAACTACGATACGGGAGGGCTTACCATCTGGCCCCAGTGCTGCAATG
ATACCGCGAGACCCACGCTCACCGGCTCCAGATTTATCAGCAATAAACCAGCCAGCCGGAAGGGCCGAGC
GCAGAAGTGGTCCTGCAACTTTATCCGCCTCCATCCAGTCTATTAATTGTTGCCGGGAAGCTAGAGTAAG
TAGTTCGCCAGTTAATAGTTTGCGCAACGTTGTTGCCATTGCTACAGGCATCGTGGTGTCACGCTCGTCG
TTTGGTATGGCTTCATTCAGCTCCGGTTCCCAACGATCAAGGCGAGTTACATGATCCCCCATGTTGTGCA
AAAAAGCGGTTAGCTCCTTCGGTCCTCCGATCGTTGTCAGAAGTAAGTTGGCCGCAGTGTTATCACTCAT
GGTTATGGCAGCACTGCATAATTCTCTTACTGTCATGCCATCCGTAAGATGCTTTTCTGTGACTGGTGAG
TACTCAACCAAGTCATTCTGAGAATAGTGTATGCGGCGACCGAGTTGCTCTTGCCCGGCGTCAATACGGG
ATAATACCGCGCCACATAGCAGAACTTTAAAAGTGCTCATCATTGGAAAACGTTCTTCGGGGCGAAAACT
CTCAAGGATCTTACCGCTGTTGAGATCCAGTTCAATGTAACCCACTCGTGCACCCAACTGATCTTCAGCA
TCTTTTACTTTCACCAGCGTTTCTGGGTGAGCAAAAACAGGAAGGCAAAATGCCGCAAAAAAGGGAATAA
GGGCGACACGGAAATGTTGAATACTCATACTCTTCCTTTTTCAATATTATTGAAGCATTTATCAGGGTTA
TTGTCTCATGAGCGGATACATATTTGAATGTATTTAGAAAAATAAACAAATAGGGGTTCCGCGCACATTT
CCCCGAAAAGTGCCACCTGACGTC
